>Addgene plasmid #125780 | pLKO.1-puro-shRPS6 | addgene full sequence | sequence record 246029 | Addgene NGS Result
GTGGCGCCCGAACAGGGACTTGAAAGCGAAAGGGAAACCAGAGGAGCTCTCTCGACGCAGGACTCGGCTT
GCTGAAGCGCGCACGGCAAGAGGCGAGGGGCGGCGACTGGTGAGTACGCCAAAAATTTTGACTAGCGGAG
GCTAGAAGGAGAGAGATGGGTGCGAGAGCGTCAGTATTAAGCGGGGGAGAATTAGATCGCGATGGGAAAA
AATTCGGTTAAGGCCAGGGGGAAAGAAAAAATATAAATTAAAACATATAGTATGGGCAAGCAGGGAGCTA
GAACGATTCGCAGTTAATCCTGGCCTGTTAGAAACATCAGAAGGCTGTAGACAAATACTGGGACAGCTAC
AACCATCCCTTCAGACAGGATCAGAAGAACTTAGATCATTATATAATACAGTAGCAACCCTCTATTGTGT
GCATCAAAGGATAGAGATAAAAGACACCAAGGAAGCTTTAGACAAGATAGAGGAAGAGCAAAACAAAAGT
AAGACCACCGCACAGCAAGCGGCCGCTGATCTTCAGACCTGGAGGAGGAGATATGAGGGACAATTGGAGA
AGTGAATTATATAAATATAAAGTAGTAAAAATTGAACCATTAGGAGTAGCACCCACCAAGGCAAAGAGAA
GAGTGGTGCAGAGAGAAAAAAGAGCAGTGGGAATAGGAGCTTTGTTCCTTGGGTTCTTGGGAGCAGCAGG
AAGCACTATGGGCGCAGCGTCAATGACGCTGACGGTACAGGCCAGACAATTATTGTCTGGTATAGTGCAG
CAGCAGAACAATTTGCTGAGGGCTATTGAGGCGCAACAGCATCTGTTGCAACTCACAGTCTGGGGCATCA
AGCAGCTCCAGGCAAGAATCCTGGCTGTGGAAAGATACCTAAAGGATCAACAGCTCCTGGGGATTTGGGG
TTGCTCTGGAAAACTCATTTGCACCACTGCTGTGCCTTGGAATGCTAGTTGGAGTAATAAATCTCTGGAA
CAGATTTGGAATCACACGACCTGGATGGAGTGGGACAGAGAAATTAACAATTACACAAGCTTAATACACT
CCTTAATTGAAGAATCGCAAAACCAGCAAGAAAAGAATGAACAAGAATTATTGGAATTAGATAAATGGGC
AAGTTTGTGGAATTGGTTTAACATAACAAATTGGCTGTGGTATATAAAATTATTCATAATGATAGTAGGA
GGCTTGGTAGGTTTAAGAATAGTTTTTGCTGTACTTTCTATAGTGAATAGAGTTAGGCAGGGATATTCAC
CATTATCGTTTCAGACCCACCTCCCAACCCCGAGGGGACCCGACAGGCCCGAAGGAATAGAAGAAGAAGG
TGGAGAGAGAGACAGAGACAGATCCATTCGATTAGTGAACGGATCTCGACGGTATCGATCACGAGACTAG
CCTCGAGCGGCCGCCCCCTTCACCGAGGGCCTATTTCCCATGATTCCTTCATATTTGCATATACGATACA
AGGCTGTTAGAGAGATAATTGGAATTAATTTGACTGTAAACACAAAGATATTAGTACAAAATACGTGACG
TAGAAAGTAATAATTTCTTGGGTAGTTTGCAGTTTTAAAATTATGTTTTAAAATGGACTATCATATGCTT
ACCGTAACTTGAAAGTATTTCGATTTCTTGGCTTTATATATCTTGTGGAAAGGACGAAACACCGGCCGCC
AGTATGTTGTAAGAAACTCGAGTTTCTTACAACATACTGGCGGTTTTTGAATTCTCGACCTCGAGACAAA
TGGCAGTATTCATCCACAATTTTAAAAGAAAAGGGGGGATTGGGGGGTACAGTGCAGGGGAAAGAATAGT
AGACATAATAGCAACAGACATACAAACTAAAGAATTACAAAAACAAATTACAAAAATTCAAAATTTTCGG
GTTTATTACAGGGACAGCAGAGATCCACTTTGGCCGCGGCTCGAGGGGGTTGGGGTTGCGCCTTTTCCAA
GGCAGCCCTGGGTTTGCGCAGGGACGCGGCTGCTCTGGGCGTGGTTCCGGGAAACGCAGCGGCGCCGACC
CTGGGTCTCGCACATTCTTCACGTCCGTTCGCAGCGTCACCCGGATCTTCGCCGCTACCCTTGTGGGCCC
CCCGGCGACGCTTCCTGCTCCGCCCCTAAGTCGGGAAGGTTCCTTGCGGTTCGCGGCGTGCCGGACGTGA
CAAACGGAAGCCGCACGTCTCACTAGTACCCTCGCAGACGGACAGCGCCAGGGAGCAATGGCAGCGCGCC
GACCGCGATGGGCTGTGGCCAATAGCGGCTGCTCAGCAGGGCGCGCCGAGAGCAGCGGCCGGGAAGGGGC
GGTGCGGGAGGCGGGGTGTGGGGCGGTAGTGTGGGCCCTGTTCCTGCCCGCGCGGTGTTCCGCATTCTGC
AAGCCTCCGGAGCGCACGTCGGCAGTCGGCTCCCTCGTTGACCGAATCACCGACCTCTCTCCCCAGGGGG
ATCCACCGGAGCTTACCATGACCGAGTACAAGCCCACGGTGCGCCTCGCCACCCGCGACGACGTCCCCAG
GGCCGTACGCACCCTCGCCGCCGCGTTCGCCGACTACCCCGCCACGCGCCACACCGTCGATCCGGACCGC
CACATCGAGCGGGTCACCGAGCTGCAAGAACTCTTCCTCACGCGCGTCGGGCTCGACATCGGCAAGGTGT
GGGTCGCGGACGACGGCGCCGCGGTGGCGGTCTGGACCACGCCGGAGAGCGTCGAAGCGGGGGCGGTGTT
CGCCGAGATCGGCCCGCGCATGGCCGAGTTGAGCGGTTCCCGGCTGGCCGCGCAGCAACAGATGGAAGGC
CTCCTGGCGCCGCACCGGCCCAAGGAGCCCGCGTGGTTCCTGGCCACCGTCGGCGTCTCGCCCGACCACC
AGGGCAAGGGTCTGGGCAGCGCCGTCGTGCTCCCCGGAGTGGAGGCGGCCGAGCGCGCCGGGGTGCCCGC
CTTCCTGGAGACCTCCGCGCCCCGCAACCTCCCCTTCTACGAGCGGCTCGGCTTCACCGTCACCGCCGAC
GTCGAGGTGCCCGAAGGACCGCGCACCTGGTGCATGACCCGCAAGCCCGGTGCCTGACGCCCGCCCCACG
ACCCGCAGCGCCCGACCGAAAGGAGCGCACGACCCCATGCATCGGTACCTTTAAGACCAATGACTTACAA
GGCAGCTGTAGATCTTAGCCACTTTTTAAAAGAAAAGGGGGGACTGGAAGGGCTAATTCACTCCCAACGA
AGACAAGATCTGCTTTTTGCTTGTACTGGGTCTCTCTGGTTAGACCAGATCTGAGCCTGGGAGCTCTCTG
GCTAACTAGGGAACCCACTGCTTAAGCCTCAATAAAGCTTGCCTTGAGTGCTTCAAGTAGTGTGTGCCCG
TCTGTTGTGTGACTCTGGTAACTAGAGATCCCTCAGACCCTTTTAGTCAGTGTGGAAAATCTCTAGCAGT
AGTAGTTCATGTCATCTTATTATTCAGTATTTATAACTTGCAAAGAAATGAATATCAGAGAGTGAGAGGA
ACTTGTTTATTGCAGCTTATAATGGTTACAAATAAAGCAATAGCATCACAAATTTCACAAATAAAGCATT
TTTTTCACTGCATTCTAGTTGTGGTTTGTCCAAACTCATCAATGTATCTTATCATGTCTGGCTCTAGCTA
TCCCGCCCCTAACTCCGCCCATCCCGCCCCTAACTCCGCCCAGTTCCGCCCATTCTCCGCCCCATGGCTG
ACTAATTTTTTTTATTTATGCAGAGGCCGAGGCCGCCTCGGCCTCTGAGCTATTCCAGAAGTAGTGAGGA
GGCTTTTTTGGAGGCCTAGGGACGTACCCAATTCGCCCTATAGTGAGTCGTATTACGCGCGCTCACTGGC
CGTCGTTTTACAACGTCGTGACTGGGAAAACCCTGGCGTTACCCAACTTAATCGCCTTGCAGCACATCCC
CCTTTCGCCAGCTGGCGTAATAGCGAAGAGGCCCGCACCGATCGCCCTTCCCAACAGTTGCGCAGCCTGA
ATGGCGAATGGG
[124 nt withheld, positions 4003-4126]
C
[91 nt withheld, positions 4128-4218]
A
[49 nt withheld, positions 4220-4268]
CCTTTGACGTTGGAGTCCACGTTCTTT
[37 nt withheld, positions 4296-4332]
ACCCTATCTCGGTCTATTCTTTTGATTTATAAGGGATTTTGCCGATTTCGGCCTATTGGTTAAAAAATGA
GCTGATTTAACAAAAATTTAACGCGAATTTTAACAAAATATTAACGCTTACAATTTAGGTGGCACTTTTC
GGGGAAATGTGCGCGGAACCCCTATTTGTTTATTTTTCTAAATACATTCAAATATGTATCCGCTCATGAG
ACAATAACCCTGATAAATGCTTCAATAATATTGAAAAAGGAAGAGTATGAGTATTCAACATTTCCGTGTC
GCCCTTATTCCCTTTTTTGCGGCATTTTGCCTTCCTGTTTTTGCTCACCCAGAAACGCTGGTGAAAGTAA
AAGATGCTGAAGATCAGTTGGGTGCACGAGTGGGTTACATCGAACTGGATCTCAACAGCGGTAAGATCCT
TGAGAGTTTTCGCCCCGAAGAACGTTTTCCAATGATGAGCACTTTTAAAGTTCTGCTATGTGGCGCGGTA
TTATCCCGTATTGACGCCGGGCAAGAGCAACTCGGTCGCCGCATACACTATTCTCAGAATGACTTGGTTG
AGTACTCACCAGTCACAGAAAAGCATCTTACGGATGGCATGACAGTAAGAGAATTATGCAGTGCTGCCAT
AACCATGAGTGATAACACTGCGGCCAACTTACTTCTGACAACGATCGGAGGACCGAAGGAGCTAACCGCT
TTTTTGCACAACATGGGGGATCATGTAACTCGCCTTGATCGTTGGGAACCGGAGCTGAATGAAGCCATAC
CAAACGACGAGCGTGACACCACGATGCCTGTAGCAATGGCAACAACGTTGCGCAAACTATTAACTGGCGA
ACTACTTACTCTAGCTTCCCGGCAACAATTAATAGACTGGATGGAGGCGGATAAAGTTGCAGGACCACTT
CTGCGCTCGGCCCTTCCGGCTGGCTGGTTTATTGCTGATAAATCTGGAGCCGGTGAGCGTGGGTCTCGCG
GTATCATTGCAGCACTGGGGCCAGATGGTAAGCCCTCCCGTATCGTAGTTATCTACACGACGGGGAGTCA
GGCAACTATGGATGAACGAAATAGACAGATCGCTGAGATAGGTGCCTCACTGATTAAGCATTGGTAACTG
TCAGACCAAGTTTACTCATATATACTTTAGATTGATTTAAAACTTCATTTTTAATTTAAAAGGATCTAGG
TGAAGATCCTTTTTGATAATCTCATGACCAAAATCCCTTAACGTGAGTTTTCGTTCCACTGAGCGTCAGA
CCCCGTAGAAAAGATCAAAGGATCTTCTTGAGATCCTTTTTTTCTGCGCGTAATCTGCTGCTTGCAAACA
AAAAAACCACCGCTACCAGCGGTGGTTTGTTTGCCGGATCAAGAGCTACCAACTCTTTTTCCGAAGGTAA
CTGGCTTCAGCAGAGCGCAGATACCAAATACTGTTCTTCTAGTGTAGCCGTAGTTAGGCCACCACTTCAA
GAACTCTGTAGCACCGCCTACATACCTCGCTCTGCTAATCCTGTTACCAGTGGCTGCTGCCAGTGGCGAT
AAGTCGTGTCTTACCGGGTTGGACTCAAGACGATAGTTACCGGATAAGGCGCAGCGGTCGGGCTGAACGG
GGGGTTCGTGCACACAGCCCAGCTTGGAGCGAACGACCTACACCGAACTGAGATACCTACAGCGTGAGCT
ATGAGAAAGCGCCACGCTTCCCGAAGGGAGAAAGGCGGACAGGTATCCGGTAAGCGGCAGGGTCGGAACA
GGAGAGCGCACGAGGGAGCTTCCAGGGGGAAACGCCTGGTATCTTTATAGTCCTGTCGGGTTTCGCCACC
TCTGACTTGAGCGTCGATTTTTGTGATGCTCGTCAGGGGGGCGGAGCCTATGGAAAAACGCCAGCAACGC
GGCCTTTTTACGGTTCCTGGCCTTTTGCTGGCCTTTTGCTCACATGTTCTTTCCTGCGTTATCCCCTGAT
TCTGTGGATAACCGTATTACCGCCTTTGAGTGAGCTGATACCGCTCGCCGCAGCCGAACGACCGAGCGCA
GCGAGTCAGTGAGCGAGGAAGCGGAAGAGCGCCCAATACGCAAACCGCCTCTCCCCGCGCGTTGGCCGAT
TCATTAATGCAGCTGGCACGACAGGTTTCCCGACTGGAAAGCGGGCAGTGAGCGCAACGCAATTAATGTG
AGTTAGCTCACTCATTAGGCACCCCAGGCTTTACACTTTATGCTTCCGGCTCGTATGTTGTGTGGAATTG
TGAGCGGATAACAATTTCACACAGGAAACAGCTATGACCATGATTACGCCAAGCGCGCAATTAACCCTCA
CTAAAGGGAACAAAAGCTGGAGCTGCAAGCTTAATGTAGTCTTATGCAATACTCTTGTAGTCTTGCAACA
TGGTAACGATGAGTTAGCAACATGCCTTACAAGGAGAGAAAAAGCACCGTGCATGCCGATTGGTGGAAGT
AAGGTGGTACGATCGTGCCTTATTAGGAAGGCAACAGACGGGTCTGACATGGATTGGACGAACCACTGAA
TTGCCGCATTGCAGAGATATTGTATTTAAGTGCCTAGCTCGATACATAAACGGGTCTCTCTGGTTAGACC
AGATCTGAGCCTGGGAGCTCTCTGGCTAACTAGGGAACCCACTGCTTAAGCCTCAATAAAGCTTGCCTTG
AGTGCTTCAAGTAGTGTGTGCCCGTCTGTTGTGTGACTCTGGTAACTAGAGATCCCTCAGACCCTTTTAG
TCAGTGTGGAAAATCTCTAGCA
