[The description below was written by a language model from this plasmid's Addgene catalogue record.]
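Description:
pLKO.1-puro-shRPS6 is an RNAi vector built on the pLKO.1-puro backbone, a widely used shRNA expression plasmid generally known as a lentiviral transfer vector, although the record itself lists the vector type only as RNAi and includes no feature table to confirm the viral elements. It is maintained in bacteria as a high-copy plasmid under ampicillin selection. The recorded use of a recombination-deficient host strain is consistent with the repeat-containing nature of such backbones. A puromycin marker allows selection of mammalian cells that have taken up the construct.

The payload is a 58 bp short-hairpin insert, shRPS6, directed against human RPS6, which encodes ribosomal protein S6 (also called eS6). The hairpin was inserted by restriction cloning between the AgeI and EcoRI sites, with the AgeI site destroyed in the process and the EcoRI site retained. The record states that expression is constitutive but does not name the promoter. In the standard pLKO.1 design, hairpins cloned at this position are transcribed from a human U6 RNA polymerase III promoter, and the transcript is processed by the cellular RNAi machinery into a small interfering RNA that knocks down the target mRNA.

The stated purpose is to serve as an RNAi positive control. RPS6 is a core ribosomal component, so its depletion would be expected to impair the growth or viability of most cells. This gives a benchmark for knockdown effects in viability experiments. The plasmid was deposited in connection with a study of WRN helicase as a synthetic lethal target in microsatellite-unstable cancers.
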