Addgene plasmid #125780: pLKO.1-puro-shRPS6
Purpose: constitutive expression of a short-hairpin RNA targeting human RPS6 (RNAi positive control)
Depositing lab: Francisca Vazquez. Depositing organization: Broad Institute. Publication: WRN helicase is a synthetic lethal target in microsatellite unstable cancers. Chan EM, Shibue T, McFarland JM, Gaeta B, Ghandi M, Dumont N, Gonzalez A, McPartlan JS, Li T, Zhang Y, Bin Liu J, Lazaro JB, Gu P, Piett CG, Apffel A, Ali SO, Deasy R, Keskula P, Ng RWS, Roberts EA, Reznichenko E, Leung L, Alimova M, Schenone M, Islam M, Maruvka YE, Liu Y, Roper J, Raghavan S, Giannakis M, Tseng YY, Nagel ZD, D'Andrea A, Root DE, Boehm JS, Getz G, Chang S, Golub TR, Tsherniak A, Vazquez F, Bass AJ. Nature. 2019 Apr 10. pii: 10.1038/s41586-019-1102-x. doi: 10.1038/s41586-019-1102-x. PubMed 30971823.
Backbone
  Vector backbone: pLKO.1-puro
  Backbone size w/o insert (bp): 8901
  Vector type: RNAi
  Selectable markers: Puromycin
Growth in bacteria
  Bacterial resistance: Ampicillin, 100 μg/mL
  Growth temperature: 30°C
  Growth strain: NEB Stable
  Copy number: High Copy
Gene/Insert
  Gene/Insert name: shRPS6
  gRNA/shRNA sequence: CCGCCAGTATGTTGTAAGAAA
  Species: H. sapiens (human)
  Insert size (bp): 58
  Entrez Gene: RPS6 (a.k.a. S6, eS6)
  Cloning method: Restriction Enzyme; 5′ cloning site AgeI (destroyed during cloning); 3′ cloning site EcoRI (not destroyed)
  Sequencing primers: 5′ NA
Terms and licenses: Academic/Nonprofit Terms; Industry Terms: Not Available to Industry
Depositor comments: Please visit https://www.biorxiv.org/content/10.1101/502070v1 for BioRxiv preprint.
How to cite: pLKO.1-puro-shRPS6 was a gift from Francisca Vazquez (Addgene plasmid # 125780 ; http://n2t.net/addgene:125780 ; RRID:Addgene_125780)
